Addgene plasmid #142314: TFORF2021
Purpose: Lentiviral vector for overexpressing transcription factor ORFs with unique 24-bp barcodes. Barcodes facilitate identification of transcription factors in pooled screens.
Depositing lab: Feng Zhang. Depositing organization: Broad Institute. Publication: A transcription factor atlas of directed differentiation. Joung J, Ma S, Tay T, Geiger-Schuller KR, Kirchgatterer PC, Verdine VK, Guo B, Arias-Garcia MA, Allen WE, Singh A, Kuksenko O, Abudayyeh OO, Gootenberg JS, Fu Z, Macrae RK, Buenrostro JD, Regev A, Zhang F. Cell. 2023 Jan 5;186(1):209-229.e26. doi: 10.1016/j.cell.2022.11.026. PubMed 36608654.
Backbone
  Vector backbone: pLX_TRC317
  Backbone manufacturer: Broad Institute Genetic Perturbation Platform
  Backbone size w/o insert (bp): 8264
  Vector type: Mammalian Expression, Lentiviral
  Selectable markers: Puromycin
Growth in bacteria
  Bacterial resistance: Ampicillin, 100 μg/mL
  Growth temperature: 37°C
  Growth strain: NEB Stable
  Copy number: High Copy
Gene/Insert
  Gene/Insert name: NPAS4
  Species: H. sapiens (human)
  Insert size (bp): 806
  Entrez Gene: NPAS4 (a.k.a. NXF, Le-PAS, PASD10, bHLHe79)
  Promoter: EF1a
  Cloning method: Unknown
  Sequencing primers: 5′ GGGTGGAGACTGAAGTTAGGCCAG; 3′ CACATAGCGTAAAAGGAGCAACATAG
Terms and licenses: Academic/Nonprofit Terms; Industry Terms: Not Available to Industry
Depositor comments: XM_017017539,ENST00000525148 . The transcription factor ORF portion of this plasmid was synthesized by Genewiz. Please test multiple small colonies in case of plasmid recombination. To make this collection available in a timely manner, a portion of this collection was not fully sequenced by Addgene. If an Addgene verified full plasmid sequence is not available, please contact us prior to placing an order to request the full sequence.
How to cite: TFORF2021 was a gift from Feng Zhang (Addgene plasmid # 142314 ; http://n2t.net/addgene:142314 ; RRID:Addgene_142314)
