[The description below was written by a language model from this plasmid's Addgene catalogue record and pLannotate feature annotations shown in this document.]
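Description:
TFORF2021 is a lentiviral mammalian expression plasmid built on the pLX_TRC317 backbone. It is one member of a barcoded transcription factor ORF collection designed for overexpression and pooled screening. It is propagated in E. coli through a high-copy ColE1/pUC-type origin with ampicillin selection (AmpR under its own bla promoter). It also retains an f1 origin and remnants of a lac/lacZα cloning region flanked by T7 and T3 promoters. The depositor warns that the plasmid can recombine, as is common for vectors with repeated LTRs, and a recombination-reducing strain is listed for growth.

The viral portion follows a third-generation, self-inactivating layout. An RSV promoter drives a truncated HIV-1 5' LTR, which is followed by the Ψ packaging signal with a short gag fragment, the RRE for Rev-dependent export of genomic RNA, and a cPPT/CTS. The cassette ends in a ΔU3 3' LTR with a downstream SV40 polyadenylation signal.

Two expression units sit between the LTRs. An SV40 early promoter/origin region drives puromycin N-acetyltransferase for selecting transduced cells. The human EF-1α promoter drives the insert, a human NPAS4 ORF (a bHLH-PAS transcription factor). The catalogue lists the insert at about 800 bp and refers to specific transcript isoforms. The annotation marks it as a fragment relative to the reference protein, so it appears to encode a short isoform rather than the canonical full-length protein. A WPRE downstream of the ORF enhances transcript expression.

The record states that each construct carries a unique 24-bp barcode to identify the transcription factor in pooled screens. The barcode is not annotated in the feature table, so its position is not given. The associated work concerns directed differentiation.
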