Features (pLannotate 1.2.2; 31 found; start..end, strand, type, name):
      5..231     +  promoter       RSV promoter: Rous sarcoma virus enhancer/promoter
    232..412     +  LTR            5' LTR (truncated): truncated 5' long terminal repeat (LTR) from HIV-1
    459..584     +  misc_feature   HIV-1 Ψ: packaging signal of human immunodeficiency virus type 1
    568..931     +  CDS            HIV-1 gag (fragment): gag protein from human immunodeficiency virus 1; gag
   1077..1310    +  misc_feature   RRE: The Rev response element (RRE) of HIV-1 allows for Rev-dependent mRNA export from the nucleus to the cytoplasm.
   1687..1713    +  CDS            Rev (fragment): human immunodeficiency virus 1 (HIV-1) Rev protein; rev; enhances nuclear export of unspliced and incompletely spliced viral mRNAs
   1720..1743    +  promoter       SV40 promoter (fragment): SV40 early promoter
   1744..1815    +  promoter       SV40 promoter (fragment): SV40 enhancer and early promoter
   1839..1974    +  rep_origin     SV40 ori: SV40 origin of replication
   2020..2616    +  CDS            PuroR (fragment): puromycin N-acetyltransferase; pac from Streptomyces; confers resistance to puromycin
   2665..2782    +  misc_feature   cPPT/CTS: central polypurine tract and central termination sequence of HIV-1
   2847..2913    +  CDS            small t antigen (fragment): SV40 (simian virus 40) small t antigen
   2920..4098    +  promoter       EF-1α promoter: strong constitutive promoter for human elongation factor EF-1α
   4115..4813    +  CDS            NPAS4 (fragment): NPAS4_HUMAN - Also known as BHLHE79 From Homo sapiens (Human).
   4832..4885    +  promoter       U6 promoter (fragment): RNA polymerase III promoter for human U6 snRNA
   4927..5515    +  misc_feature   WPRE: woodchuck hepatitis virus posttranscriptional regulatory element
   5566..5585    +  misc_feature   cPPT/CTS (fragment): central polypurine tract and central termination sequence of HIV-1
   5587..5820    +  LTR            3' LTR (ΔU3): self-inactivating 3' long terminal repeat (LTR) from HIV-1
   5898..6019    +  polyA_signal   SV40 poly(A) signal: SV40 polyadenylation signal
   6059..6194    +  rep_origin     SV40 ori: SV40 origin of replication
   6215..6233    -  promoter       T7 promoter: promoter for bacteriophage T7 RNA polymerase
   6241..6396    +  CDS            lacZα (fragment): LacZα fragment of β-galactosidase; lacZ fragment
   6401..6829    +  rep_origin     f1 ori (sequence partly withheld): f1 bacteriophage origin of replication; arrow indicates direction of (+) strand synthesis
   6882..6986    +  promoter       AmpR promoter: bla
   6987..7847    +  CDS            AmpR: β-lactamase; bla; confers resistance to ampicillin, carbenicillin, and related antibiotics
   8018..8606    +  rep_origin     ori: high-copy-number ColE1/pMB1/pBR322/pUC origin of replication
   8789..8881    +  CDS            lacI (fragment): lac repressor; lacI; The lac repressor binds to the lac operator to inhibit transcription in E. coli. This inhibition can be relieved by adding lactose or isopropyl-β-D-thiogalactopyranoside (IPTG).
   8894..8915    +  protein_bind   CAP binding site: CAP binding activates transcription in the presence of cAMP. E. coli catabolite activator protein
   8930..8960    +  promoter       lac promoter: promoter for the E. coli lac operon
   8968..8984    +  protein_bind   lac operator: The lac repressor binds to the lac operator to inhibit transcription in E. coli. This inhibition can be relieved by adding lactose or isopropyl-β-D-thiogalactopyranoside (IPTG). lac repressor encoded by lacI
   9029..9047    +  promoter       T3 promoter: promoter for bacteriophage T3 RNA polymerase
>Addgene plasmid #142314 | TFORF2021 | addgene full sequence | sequence record 395785 | Addgene NGS Result
TTAATGTAGTCTTATGCAATACTCTTGTAGTCTTGCAACATGGTAACGATGAGTTAGCAACATGCCTTAC
AAGGAGAGAAAAAGCACCGTGCATGCCGATTGGTGGAAGTAAGGTGGTACGATCGTGCCTTATTAGGAAG
GCAACAGACGGGTCTGACATGGATTGGACGAACCACTGAATTGCCGCATTGCAGAGATATTGTATTTAAG
TGCCTAGCTCGATACATAAACGGGTCTCTCTGGTTAGACCAGATCTGAGCCTGGGAGCTCTCTGGCTAAC
TAGGGAACCCACTGCTTAAGCCTCAATAAAGCTTGCCTTGAGTGCTTCAAGTAGTGTGTGCCCGTCTGTT
GTGTGACTCTGGTAACTAGAGATCCCTCAGACCCTTTTAGTCAGTGTGGAAAATCTCTAGCAGTGGCGCC
CGAACAGGGACTTGAAAGCGAAAGGGAAACCAGAGGAGCTCTCTCGACGCAGGACTCGGCTTGCTGAAGC
GCGCACGGCAAGAGGCGAGGGGCGGCGACTGGTGAGTACGCCAAAAATTTTGACTAGCGGAGGCTAGAAG
GAGAGAGATGGGTGCGAGAGCGTCAGTATTAAGCGGGGGAGAATTAGATCGCGATGGGAAAAAATTCGGT
TAAGGCCAGGGGGAAAGAAAAAATATAAATTAAAACATATAGTATGGGCAAGCAGGGAGCTAGAACGATT
CGCAGTTAATCCTGGCCTGTTAGAAACATCAGAAGGCTGTAGACAAATACTGGGACAGCTACAACCATCC
CTTCAGACAGGATCAGAAGAACTTAGATCATTATATAATACAGTAGCAACCCTCTATTGTGTGCATCAAA
GGATAGAGATAAAAGACACCAAGGAAGCTTTAGACAAGATAGAGGAAGAGCAAAACAAAAGTAAGACCAC
CGCACAGCAAGCGGCCGCTGATCTTCAGACCTGGAGGAGGAGATATGAGGGACAATTGGAGAAGTGAATT
ATATAAATATAAAGTAGTAAAAATTGAACCATTAGGAGTAGCACCCACCAAGGCAAAGAGAAGAGTGGTG
CAGAGAGAAAAAAGAGCAGTGGGAATAGGAGCTTTGTTCCTTGGGTTCTTGGGAGCAGCAGGAAGCACTA
TGGGCGCAGCGTCAATGACGCTGACGGTACAGGCCAGACAATTATTGTCTGGTATAGTGCAGCAGCAGAA
CAATTTGCTGAGGGCTATTGAGGCGCAACAGCATCTGTTGCAACTCACAGTCTGGGGCATCAAGCAGCTC
CAGGCAAGAATCCTGGCTGTGGAAAGATACCTAAAGGATCAACAGCTCCTGGGGATTTGGGGTTGCTCTG
GAAAACTCATTTGCACCACTGCTGTGCCTTGGAATGCTAGTTGGAGTAATAAATCTCTGGAACAGATTTG
GAATCACACGACCTGGATGGAGTGGGACAGAGAAATTAACAATTACACAAGCTTAATACACTCCTTAATT
GAAGAATCGCAAAACCAGCAAGAAAAGAATGAACAAGAATTATTGGAATTAGATAAATGGGCAAGTTTGT
GGAATTGGTTTAACATAACAAATTGGCTGTGGTATATAAAATTATTCATAATGATAGTAGGAGGCTTGGT
AGGTTTAAGAATAGTTTTTGCTGTACTTTCTATAGTGAATAGAGTTAGGCAGGGATATTCACCATTATCG
TTTCAGACCCACCTCCCAACCCCGAGGGGACCCATGCATTGCATCTCAATTAGTCAGCAACCAGGTGTGG
AAAGTCCCCAGGCTCCCCAGCAGGCAGAAGTATGCAAAGCATGCGTCTCAATTAGTCAGCAACCATAGTC
CCGCCCCTAACTCCGCCCATCCCGCCCCTAACTCCGCCCAGTTCCGCCCATTCTCCGCCCCATGGCTGAC
TAATTTTTTTTATTTATGCAGAGGCCGAGGCCGCCTCGGCCTCTGAGCTATTCCAGAAGTAGTGAGGAGG
CTTTTTTGGAGGCCTAGGCTTTTGCAAAAAGCTTTCTAGAGGTACCACCGGAGCTTACCATGACCGAGTA
CAAGCCCACGGTGCGCCTCGCCACCCGCGACGACGTCCCCAGGGCCGTACGCACCCTCGCCGCCGCGTTC
GCCGACTACCCCGCCACGCGCCACACCGTCGATCCGGACCGCCACATCGAGCGGGTCACCGAGCTGCAAG
AACTCTTCCTCACGCGCGTCGGGCTCGACATCGGCAAGGTGTGGGTCGCGGACGACGGCGCCGCCGTGGC
GGTCTGGACCACGCCGGAGAGCGTCGAAGCGGGGGCGGTGTTCGCCGAGATCGGCCCGCGCATGGCCGAG
TTGAGCGGTTCCCGGCTGGCCGCGCAGCAACAGATGGAAGGCCTCCTGGCGCCGCACCGGCCCAAGGAGC
CCGCGTGGTTCCTGGCCACCGTCGGCGTCTCGCCCGACCACCAGGGCAAGGGTCTGGGCAGCGCCGTCGT
GCTCCCCGGAGTGGAGGCGGCCGAGCGCGCCGGGGTGCCCGCCTTCCTGGAGACCTCCGCGCCCCGCAAC
CTCCCCTTCTACGAGCGGCTCGGCTTCACCGTCACCGCCGACGTCGAGGTGCCCGAAGGACCGCGCACCT
GGTGCATGACCCGCAAGCCCGGTGCCAGTTAACGAATTCTAGATCTTGAGACAAATGGCAGTATTCATCC
ACAATTTTAAAAGAAAAGGGGGGATTGGGGGGTACAGTGCAGGGGAAAGAATAGTAGACATAATAGCAAC
AGACATACAAACTAAAGAATTACAAAAACAAATTACAAAAATTCAAAATTTTCGGGTTTATTACAGGGAC
AGCAGAGATCCACTTTGGCGCCGGCTCGAGGCCTGCAGGTGCAAAGATGGATAAAGTTTTAAACAGAGAG
GAATCTTTGCAGCTAATGGACCTTCTAGGTCTTGAAAGGAGTGGGAATTGGCTCCGGTGCCCGTCAGTGG
GCAGAGCGCACATCGCCCACAGTCCCCGAGAAGTTGGGGGGAGGGGTCGGCAATTGAACCGGTGCCTAGA
GAAGGTGGCGCGGGGTAAACTGGGAAAGTGATGTCGTGTACTGGCTCCGCCTTTTTCCCGAGGGTGGGGG
AGAACCGTATATAAGTGCAGTAGTCGCCGTGAACGTTCTTTTTCGCAACGGGTTTGCCGCCAGAACACAG
GTAAGTGCCGTGTGTGGTTCCCGCGGGCCTGGCCTCTTTACGGGTTATGGCCCTTGCGTGCCTTGAATTA
CTTCCACCTGGCTGCAGTACGTGATTCTTGATCCCGAGCTTCGGGTTGGAAGTGGGTGGGAGAGTTCGAG
GCCTTGCGCTTAAGGAGCCCCTTCGCCTCGTGCTTGAGTTGAGGCCTGGCCTGGGCGCTGGGGCCGCCGC
GTGCGAATCTGGTGGCACCTTCGCGCCTGTCTCGCTGCTTTCGATAAGTCTCTAGCCATTTAAAATTTTT
GATGACCTGCTGCGACGCTTTTTTTCTGGCAAGATAGTCTTGTAAATGCGGGCCAAGATCTGCACACTGG
TATTTCGGTTTTTGGGGCCGCGGGCGGCGACGGGGCCCGTGCGTCCCAGCGCACATGTTCGGCGAGGCGG
GGCCTGCGAGCGCGGCCACCGAGAATCGGACGGGGGTAGTCTCAAGCTGGCCGGCCTGCTCTGGTGCCTG
GCCTCGCGCCGCCGTGTATCGCCCCGCCCTGGGCGGCAAGGCTGGCCCGGTCGGCACCAGTTGCGTGAGC
GGAAAGATGGCCGCTTCCCGGCCCTGCTGCAGGGAGCTCAAAATGGAGGACGCGGCGCTCGGGAGAGCGG
GCGGGTGAGTCACCCACACAAAGGAAAAGGGCCTTTCCGTCCTCAGCCGTCGCTTCATGTGACTCCACGG
AGTACCGGGCGCCGTCCAGGCACCTCGATTAGTTCTCGAGCTTTTGGAGTACGTCGTCTTTAGGTTGGGG
GGAGGGGTTTTATGCGATGGAGTTTCCCCACACTGAGTGGGTGGAGACTGAAGTTAGGCCAGCTTGGCAC
TTGATGTAATTCTCCTTGGAATTTGCCCTTTTTGAGTTTGGATCTTGGTTCATTCTCAAGCCTCAGACAG
TGGTTCAAAGTTTTTTTCTTCCATTTCAGGTGTCGTGAGGCTAGCACCGCCACCATGTACCGCTCCACCA
AGGGCGCCTCCAAGGCGCGCCGGGACCAGATCAACGCCGAGATCCGGAACCTCAAGGAGCTGCTGCCGCT
GGCCGAAGCGGACAAGGTCCGGCTGTCCTACCTGCACATCATGAGCCTCGCCTGCATCTACACTCGCAAG
GGCGTCTTCTTCGCTGGTGGCACTCCTCTGGCGGGCCCCACGGGGCTTCTCTCAGCTCAAGAGCTTGAGG
ACATCGTAGCGGCACTACCCGGCTTTCTGCTTGTGTTCACAGCCGAGGGGAAATTGCTCTACCTGTCTGA
GAGTGTGAGCGAGCATCTGGGCCACTCCATGGTGGACCTGGTTGCCCAGGGTGACAGCATCTACGACATC
ATTGACCCAGCTGACCACCTCACTGTGCGCCAGCAACTCACCCTGCCCTCTGCCCTGGACACTGATCGCC
TCTTCCGCTGCCGCTTCAACACCTCCAAGTCCCTCAGGCGCCAGAGTGCAGGCAACAAACTCGTGCTTAT
TCGAGGCCGATTCCATGCTCACCCACCTGGAGCCTACTGGGCAGGAAATCCCGTGTTCACAGCTTTCTGT
GCCCCTCTGGAGCCGAGACCCCGCCCAGGTCCTGGCCCTGGCCCTGGCCCTGCCTCGCTCTTCCTGGCCA
TGTTCCAGAGCCGCCATGCTAAAGACCTGGCTCTACTGGACATCTCCGAGAGTGGCTAGTAATGAACTAG
TCCGTAACTTGAAAGTATTTCGATTTCTTGGCTTTATATATCTTGTGGAAAGGACGAGTGATACAGACTA
AATCGCCACTTACGCGTTAAGTCGACAATCAACCTCTGGATTACAAAATTTGTGAAAGATTGACTGGTAT
TCTTAACTATGTTGCTCCTTTTACGCTATGTGGATACGCTGCTTTAATGCCTTTGTATCATGCTATTGCT
TCCCGTATGGCTTTCATTTTCTCCTCCTTGTATAAATCCTGGTTGCTGTCTCTTTATGAGGAGTTGTGGC
CCGTTGTCAGGCAACGTGGCGTGGTGTGCACTGTGTTTGCTGACGCAACCCCCACTGGTTGGGGCATTGC
CACCACCTGTCAGCTCCTTTCCGGGACTTTCGCTTTCCCCCTCCCTATTGCCACGGCGGAACTCATCGCC
GCCTGCCTTGCCCGCTGCTGGACAGGGGCTCGGCTGTTGGGCACTGACAATTCCGTGGTGTTGTCGGGGA
AATCATCGTCCTTTCCTTGGCTGCTCGCCTGTGTTGCCACCTGGATTCTGCGCGGGACGTCCTTCTGCTA
CGTCCCTTCGGCCCTCAATCCAGCGGACCTTCCTTCCCGCGGCCTGCTGCCGGCTCTGCGGCCTCTTCCG
CGTCTTCGCCTTCGCCCTCAGACGAGTCGGATCTCCCTTTGGGCCGCCTCCCCGCGTCGACTTTAAGACC
AATGACTTACAAGGCAGCTGTAGATCTTAGCCACTTTTTAAAAGAAAAGGGGGGACTGGAAGGGCTAATT
CACTCCCAACGAAGACAAGATCTGCTTTTTGCTTGTACTGGGTCTCTCTGGTTAGACCAGATCTGAGCCT
GGGAGCTCTCTGGCTAACTAGGGAACCCACTGCTTAAGCCTCAATAAAGCTTGCCTTGAGTGCTTCAAGT
AGTGTGTGCCCGTCTGTTGTGTGACTCTGGTAACTAGAGATCCCTCAGACCCTTTTAGTCAGTGTGGAAA
ATCTCTAGCAGTACGTATAGTAGTTCATGTCATCTTATTATTCAGTATTTATAACTTGCAAAGAAATGAA
TATCAGAGAGTGAGAGGAACTTGTTTATTGCAGCTTATAATGGTTACAAATAAAGCAATAGCATCACAAA
TTTCACAAATAAAGCATTTTTTTCACTGCATTCTAGTTGTGGTTTGTCCAAACTCATCAATGTATCTTAT
CATGTCTGGCTCTAGCTATCCCGCCCCTAACTCCGCCCATCCCGCCCCTAACTCCGCCCAGTTCCGCCCA
TTCTCCGCCCCATGGCTGACTAATTTTTTTTATTTATGCAGAGGCCGAGGCCGCCTCGGCCTCTGAGCTA
TTCCAGAAGTAGTGAGGAGGCTTTTTTGGAGGCCTAGGGACGTACCCAATTCGCCCTATAGTGAGTCGTA
TTACGCGCGCTCACTGGCCGTCGTTTTACAACGTCGTGACTGGGAAAACCCTGGCGTTACCCAACTTAAT
CGCCTTGCAGCACATCCCCCTTTCGCCAGCTGGCGTAATAGCGAAGAGGCCCGCACCGATCGCCCTTCCC
AACAGTTGCGCAGCCTGAATGGCGAATGGG
[124 nt withheld, positions 6401-6524]
C
[91 nt withheld, positions 6526-6616]
A
[49 nt withheld, positions 6618-6666]
CCTTTGACGTTGGAGTCCACGTTCTTT
[37 nt withheld, positions 6694-6730]
ACCCTATCTCGGTCTATTCTTTTGATTTATAAGGGATTTTGCCGATTTCGGCCTATTGGTTAAAAAATGA
GCTGATTTAACAAAAATTTAACGCGAATTTTAACAAAATATTAACGCTTACAATTTAGGTGGCACTTTTC
GGGGAAATGTGCGCGGAACCCCTATTTGTTTATTTTTCTAAATACATTCAAATATGTATCCGCTCATGAG
ACAATAACCCTGATAAATGCTTCAATAATATTGAAAAAGGAAGAGTATGAGTATTCAACATTTCCGTGTC
GCCCTTATTCCCTTTTTTGCGGCATTTTGCCTTCCTGTTTTTGCTCACCCAGAAACGCTGGTGAAAGTAA
AAGATGCTGAAGATCAGTTGGGTGCACGAGTGGGTTACATCGAACTGGATCTCAACAGCGGTAAGATCCT
TGAGAGTTTTCGCCCCGAAGAACGTTTTCCAATGATGAGCACTTTTAAAGTTCTGCTATGTGGCGCGGTA
TTATCCCGTATTGACGCCGGGCAAGAGCAACTCGGTCGCCGCATACACTATTCTCAGAATGACTTGGTTG
AGTACTCACCAGTCACAGAAAAGCATCTTACGGATGGCATGACAGTAAGAGAATTATGCAGTGCTGCCAT
AACCATGAGTGATAACACTGCGGCCAACTTACTTCTGACAACGATCGGAGGACCGAAGGAGCTAACCGCT
TTTTTGCACAACATGGGGGATCATGTAACTCGCCTTGATCGTTGGGAACCGGAGCTGAATGAAGCCATAC
CAAACGACGAGCGTGACACCACGATGCCTGTAGCAATGGCAACAACGTTGCGCAAACTATTAACTGGCGA
ACTACTTACTCTAGCTTCCCGGCAACAATTAATAGACTGGATGGAGGCGGATAAAGTTGCAGGACCACTT
CTGCGCTCGGCCCTTCCGGCTGGCTGGTTTATTGCTGATAAATCTGGAGCCGGTGAGCGTGGGTCTCGCG
GTATCATTGCAGCACTGGGGCCAGATGGTAAGCCCTCCCGTATCGTAGTTATCTACACGACGGGGAGTCA
GGCAACTATGGATGAACGAAATAGACAGATCGCTGAGATAGGTGCCTCACTGATTAAGCATTGGTAACTG
TCAGACCAAGTTTACTCATATATACTTTAGATTGATTTAAAACTTCATTTTTAATTTAAAAGGATCTAGG
TGAAGATCCTTTTTGATAATCTCATGACCAAAATCCCTTAACGTGAGTTTTCGTTCCACTGAGCGTCAGA
CCCCGTAGAAAAGATCAAAGGATCTTCTTGAGATCCTTTTTTTCTGCGCGTAATCTGCTGCTTGCAAACA
AAAAAACCACCGCTACCAGCGGTGGTTTGTTTGCCGGATCAAGAGCTACCAACTCTTTTTCCGAAGGTAA
CTGGCTTCAGCAGAGCGCAGATACCAAATACTGTTCTTCTAGTGTAGCCGTAGTTAGGCCACCACTTCAA
GAACTCTGTAGCACCGCCTACATACCTCGCTCTGCTAATCCTGTTACCAGTGGCTGCTGCCAGTGGCGAT
AAGTCGTGTCTTACCGGGTTGGACTCAAGACGATAGTTACCGGATAAGGCGCAGCGGTCGGGCTGAACGG
GGGGTTCGTGCACACAGCCCAGCTTGGAGCGAACGACCTACACCGAACTGAGATACCTACAGCGTGAGCT
ATGAGAAAGCGCCACGCTTCCCGAAGGGAGAAAGGCGGACAGGTATCCGGTAAGCGGCAGGGTCGGAACA
GGAGAGCGCACGAGGGAGCTTCCAGGGGGAAACGCCTGGTATCTTTATAGTCCTGTCGGGTTTCGCCACC
TCTGACTTGAGCGTCGATTTTTGTGATGCTCGTCAGGGGGGCGGAGCCTATGGAAAAACGCCAGCAACGC
GGCCTTTTTACGGTTCCTGGCCTTTTGCTGGCCTTTTGCTCACATGTTCTTTCCTGCGTTATCCCCTGAT
TCTGTGGATAACCGTATTACCGCCTTTGAGTGAGCTGATACCGCTCGCCGCAGCCGAACGACCGAGCGCA
GCGAGTCAGTGAGCGAGGAAGCGGAAGAGCGCCCAATACGCAAACCGCCTCTCCCCGCGCGTTGGCCGAT
TCATTAATGCAGCTGGCACGACAGGTTTCCCGACTGGAAAGCGGGCAGTGAGCGCAACGCAATTAATGTG
AGTTAGCTCACTCATTAGGCACCCCAGGCTTTACACTTTATGCTTCCGGCTCGTATGTTGTGTGGAATTG
TGAGCGGATAACAATTTCACACAGGAAACAGCTATGACCATGATTACGCCAAGCGCGCAATTAACCCTCA
CTAAAGGGAACAAAAGCTGGAGCTGCAAGC
