>Addgene plasmid #142314 | TFORF2021 | depositor partial sequence | sequence record 279080 | Insert
ACCGCCACCATGTACCGCTCCACCAAGGGCGCCTCCAAGGCGCGCCGGGACCAGATCAACGCCGAGATCC
GGAACCTCAAGGAGCTGCTGCCGCTGGCCGAAGCGGACAAGGTCCGGCTGTCCTACCTGCACATCATGAG
CCTCGCCTGCATCTACACTCGCAAGGGCGTCTTCTTCGCTGGTGGCACTCCTCTGGCGGGCCCCACGGGG
CTTCTCTCAGCTCAAGAGCTTGAGGACATCGTAGCGGCACTACCCGGCTTTCTGCTTGTGTTCACAGCCG
AGGGGAAATTGCTCTACCTGTCTGAGAGTGTGAGCGAGCATCTGGGCCACTCCATGGTGGACCTGGTTGC
CCAGGGTGACAGCATCTACGACATCATTGACCCAGCTGACCACCTCACTGTGCGCCAGCAACTCACCCTG
CCCTCTGCCCTGGACACTGATCGCCTCTTCCGCTGCCGCTTCAACACCTCCAAGTCCCTCAGGCGCCAGA
GTGCAGGCAACAAACTCGTGCTTATTCGAGGCCGATTCCATGCTCACCCACCTGGAGCCTACTGGGCAGG
AAATCCCGTGTTCACAGCTTTCTGTGCCCCTCTGGAGCCGAGACCCCGCCCAGGTCCTGGCCCTGGCCCT
GGCCCTGCCTCGCTCTTCCTGGCCATGTTCCAGAGCCGCCATGCTAAAGACCTGGCTCTACTGGACATCT
CCGAGAGTGGCTAGTAATGAACTAGTCCGTAACTTGAAAGTATTTCGATTTCTTGGCTTTATATATCTTG
TGGAAAGGACGAGTGATACAGACTAAATCGCCACTT
