>Addgene plasmid #142314 | TFORF2021 | depositor partial sequence | sequence record 279081 | Barcode
GTGATACAGACTAAATCGCCACTT
